>Addgene plasmid #72254 | pCDH-EF1-DIO-tdTomato | depositor full sequence | sequence record 134462 | pCDH-EF1-DIO-tdTomato sequence 8880 bps
ACGCGTGTAGTCTTATGCAATACTCTTGTAGTCTTGCAACATGGTAACGATGAGTTAGCAACATGCCTTA
CAAGGAGAGAAAAAGCACCGTGCATGCCGATTGGTGGAAGTAAGGTGGTACGATCGTGCCTTATTAGGAA
GGCAACAGACGGGTCTGACATGGATTGGACGAACCACTGAATTGCCGCATTGCAGAGATATTGTATTTAA
GTGCCTAGCTCGATACAATAAACGGGTCTCTCTGGTTAGACCAGATCTGAGCCTGGGAGCTCTCTGGCTA
ACTAGGGAACCCACTGCTTAAGCCTCAATAAAGCTTGCCTTGAGTGCTTCAAGTAGTGTGTGCCCGTCTG
TTGTGTGACTCTGGTAACTAGAGATCCCTCAGACCCTTTTAGTCAGTGTGGAAAATCTCTAGCAGTGGCG
CCCGAACAGGGACCTGAAAGCGAAAGGGAAACCAGAGCTCTCTCGACGCAGGACTCGGCTTGCTGAAGCG
CGCACGGCAAGAGGCGAGGGGCGGCGACTGGTGAGTACGCCAAAAATTTTGACTAGCGGAGGCTAGAAGG
AGAGAGATGGGTGCGAGAGCGTCAGTATTAAGCGGGGGAGAATTAGATCGCGATGGGAAAAAATTCGGTT
AAGGCCAGGGGGAAAGAAAAAATATAAATTAAAACATATAGTATGGGCAAGCAGGGAGCTAGAACGATTC
GCAGTTAATCCTGGCCTGTTAGAAACATCAGAAGGCTGTAGACAAATACTGGGACAGCTACAACCATCCC
TTCAGACAGGATCAGAAGAACTTAGATCATTATATAATACAGTAGCAACCCTCTATTGTGTGCATCAAAG
GATAGAGATAAAAGACACCAAGGAAGCTTTAGACAAGATAGAGGAAGAGCAAAACAAAAGTAAGACCACC
GCACAGCAAGCGGCCACTGATCTTCAGACCTGGAGGAGGAGATATGAGGGACAATTGGAGAAGTGAATTA
TATAAATATAAAGTAGTAAAAATTGAACCATTAGGAGTAGCACCCACCAAGGCAAAGAGAAGAGTGGTGC
AGAGAGAAAAAAGAGCAGTGGGAATAGGAGCTTTGTTCCTTGGGTTCTTGGGAGCAGCAGGAAGCACTAT
GGGCGCAGCCTCAATGACGCTGACGGTACAGGCCAGACAATTATTGTCTGGTATAGTGCAGCAGCAGAAC
AATTTGCTGAGGGCTATTGAGGCGCAACAGCATCTGTTGCAACTCACAGTCTGGGGCATCAAGCAGCTCC
AGGCAAGAATCCTGGCTGTGGAAAGATACCTAAAGGATCAACAGCTCCTGGGGATTTGGGGTTGCTCTGG
AAAACTCATTTGCACCACTGCTGTGCCTTGGAATGCTAGTTGGAGTAATAAATCTCTGGAACAGATTGGA
ATCACACGACCTGGATGGAGTGGGACAGAGAAATTAACAATTACACAAGCTTAATACACTCCTTAATTGA
AGAATCGCAAAACCAGCAAGAAAAGAATGAACAAGAATTATTGGAATTAGATAAATGGGCAAGTTTGTGG
AATTGGTTTAACATAACAAATTGGCTGTGGTATATAAAATTATTCATAATGATAGTAGGAGGCTTGGTAG
GTTTAAGAATAGTTTTTGCTGTACTTTCTATAGTGAATAGAGTTAGGCAGGGATATTCACCATTATCGTT
TCAGACCCACCTCCCAACCCCGAGGGGACCCGACAGGCCCGAAGGAATAGAAGAAGAAGGTGGAGAGAGA
GACAGAGACAGATCCATTCGATTAGTGAACGGATCTCGACGGTATCGGTATCGGTTAACTTTTAAAAGAA
AAGGGGGGATTGGGGGGTACAGTGCAGGGGAAAGAATAGTAGACATAATAGCAACAGACATACAAACTAA
AGAATTACAAAAACAAATTACAAAAATTCAAAATTTTATCGATATCGATAGCTTTGCAAAGATGGATAAA
GTTTTAAACAGAGAGGAATCTTTGCAGCTAATGGACCTTCTAGGTCTTGAAAGGAGTGGGAATTGGCTCC
GGTGCCCGTCAGTGGGCAGAGCGCACATCGCCCACAGTCCCCGAGAAGTTGGGGGGAGGGGTCGGCAATT
GAACCGGTGCCTAGAGAAGGTGGCGCGGGGTAAACTGGGAAAGTGATGTCGTGTACTGGCTCCGCCTTTT
TCCCGAGGGTGGGGGAGAACCGTATATAAGTGCAGTAGTCGCCGTGAACGTTCTTTTTCGCAACGGGTTT
GCCGCCAGAACACAGGTAAGTGCCGTGTGTGGTTCCCGCGGGCCTGGCCTCTTTACGGGTTATGGCCCTT
GCGTGCCTTGAATTACTTCCACCTGGCTGCAGTACGTGATTCTTGATCCCGAGCTTCGGGTTGGAAGTGG
GTGGGAGAGTTCGAGGCCTTGCGCTTAAGGAGCCCCTTCGCCTCGTGCTTGAGTTGAGGCCTGGCCTGGG
CGCTGGGGCCGCCGCGTGCGAATCTGGTGGCACCTTCGCGCCTGTCTCGCTGCTTTCGATAAGTCTCTAG
CCATTTAAAATTTTTGATGACCTGCTGCGACGCTTTTTTTCTGGCAAGATAGTCTTGTAAATGCGGGCCA
AGATCTGCACACTGGTATTTCGGTTTTTGGGGCCGCGGGCGGCGACGGGGCCCGTGCGTCCCAGCGCACA
TGTTCGGCGAGGCGGGGCCTGCGAGCGCGGCCACCGAGAATCGGACGGGGGTAGTCTCAAGCTGGCCGGC
CTGCTCTGGTGCCTGGCCTCGCGCCGCCGTGTATCGCCCCGCCCTGGGCGGCAAGGCTGGCCCGGTCGGC
ACCAGTTGCGTGAGCGGAAAGATGGCCGCTTCCCGGCCCTGCTGCAGGGAGCTCAAAATGGAGGACGCGG
CGCTCGGGAGAGCGGGCGGGTGAGTCACCCACACAAAGGAAAAGGGCCTTTCCGTCCTCAGCCGTCGCTT
CATGTGACTCCACGGAGTACCGGGCGCCGTCCAGGCACCTCGATTAGTTCTCGAGCTTTTGGAGTACGTC
GTCTTTAGGTTGGGGGGAGGGGTTTTATGCGATGGAGTTTCCCCACACTGAGTGGGTGGAGACTGAAGTT
AGGCCAGCTTGGCACTTGATGTAATTCTCCTTGGAATTTGCCCTTTTTGAGTTTGGATCTTGGTTCATTC
TCAAGCCTCAGACAGTGGTTCAAAGTTTTTTTCTTCCATTTCAGGTGTCGTGAGGAATTGGATCCTCTAG
AGTCGACTCCGGAATAACTTCGTATAGGATACTTTATACGAAGTTATGCAGAATGGTAGCTGGATTGTAG
CTGCTATTAGCAATATGAAACCTCTTAATAACTTCGTATAGCATACATTATACGAAGTTATGGCGCGCCT
TATTACTTGTACAAGTAATAAGGCGCGCCTTATTACTTGTACAGCTCGTCCATGCCGTACAGGAACAGGT
GGTGGCGGCCCTCGGAGCGCTCGTACTGTTCCACGATGGTGTAGTCCTCGTTGTGGGAGGTGATGTCCAG
CTTGGTGTCCACGTAGTAGTAGCCGGGCAGTTGCACGGGCTTCTTGGCCATGTAGATGGTCTTGAACTCC
ACCAGGTAGTGGCCGCCGTCCTTCAGCTTCAGGGCCTGGTGGATCTCGCCCTTCAGCACGCCGTCGCGGG
GGTACAGGCGCTCGGTGGAGGCCTCCCAGCCCATGGTCTTCTTCTGCATTACGGGGCCGTCGGGGGGGAA
GTTGGTGCCGCGCATCTTCACCTTGTAGATCAGCGTGCCGTCCTGCAGGGAGGAGTCCTGGGTCACGGTC
ACCAGACCGCCGTCCTCGAAGTTCATCACGCGCTCCCACTTGAAGCCCTCGGGGAAGGACAGCTTCTTGT
AATCGGGGATGTCGGCGGGGTGCTTCACGTACGCCTTGGAGCCGTACATGAACTGGGGGGACAGGATGTC
CCAGGCGAAGGGCAGGGGGCCGCCCTTGGTCACCTTCAGCTTGGCGGTCTGGGTGCCCTCGTAGGGGCGG
CCCTCGCCCTCGCCCTCGATCTCGAACTCGTGGCCGTTCATGGAGCCCTCCATGCGCACCTTGAAGCGCA
TGAACTCTTTGATGACGGCCATGTTGTTGTCCTCGGAGGAGGCGGTGCCGGAGCTGCCGCTGCCGGTGCT
GCCGGTGCCATGCCCCAGGAACAGGTGGTGGCGGCCCTCGGAGCGCTCGTACTGTTCCACGATGGTGTAG
TCCTCGTTGTGGGAGGTGATGTCCAGCTTGGTGTCCACGTAGTAGTAGCCGGGCAGTTGCACGGGCTTCT
TGGCCATGTAGATGGTCTTGAACTCCACCAGGTAGTGGCCGCCGTCCTTCAGCTTCAGGGCCTGGTGGAT
CTCGCCCTTCAGCACGCCGTCGCGGGGGTACAGGCGCTCGGTGGAGGCCTCCCAGCCCATGGTCTTCTTC
TGCATTACGGGGCCGTCGGGGGGGAAGTTGGTGCCGCGCATCTTCACCTTGTAGATCAGCGTGCCGTCCT
GCAGGGAGGAGTCCTGGGTCACGGTCACCAGACCGCCGTCCTCGAAGTTCATCACGCGCTCCCACTTGAA
GCCCTCGGGGAAGGACAGCTTCTTGTAATCGGGGATGTCGGCGGGGTGCTTCACGTACGCCTTGGAGCCG
TACATGAACTGGGGGGACAGGATGTCCCAGGCGAAGGGCAGGGGGCCGCCCTTGGTCACCTTCAGCTTGG
CGGTCTGGGTGCCCTCGTAGGGGCGGCCCTCGCCCTCGCCCTCGATCTCGAACTCGTGGCCGTTCATGGA
GCCCTCCATGCGCACCTTGAAGCGCATGAACTCTTTGATGACCTCCTCGCCCTTGCTCACCATTGGCCCG
GGGCTAGCGCTAGCATAACTTCGTATAAAGTATCCTATACGAAGTTATTTGCCTTAACCCAGAAATTATC
ACTGTTATTCTTTAGAATGGTGCAAAGAATAACTTCGTATAATGTATGCTATACGAAGTTATGAATTCGT
CGACAATCAACCTCTGGATTACAAAATTTGTGAAAGATTGACTGGTATTCTTAACTATGTTGCTCCTTTT
ACGCTATGTGGATACGCTGCTTTAATGCCTTTGTATCATGCTATTGCTTCCCGTATGGCTTTCATTTTCT
CCTCCTTGTATAAATCCTGGTTGCTGTCTCTTTATGAGGAGTTGTGGCCCGTTGTCAGGCAACGTGGCGT
GGTGTGCACTGTGTTTGCTGACGCAACCCCCACTGGTTGGGGCATTGCCACCACCTGTCAGCTCCTTTCC
GGGACTTTCGCTTTCCCCCTCCCTATTGCCACGGCGGAACTCATCGCCGCCTGCCTTGCCCGCTGCTGGA
CAGGGGCTCGGCTGTTGGGCACTGACAATTCCGTGGTGTTGTCGGGGAAATCATCGTCCTTTCCTTGGCT
GCTCGCCTGTGTTGCCACCTGGATTCTGCGCGGGACGTCCTTCTGCTACGTCCCTTCGGCCCTCAATCCA
GCGGACCTTCCTTCCCGCGGCCTGCTGCCGGCTCTGCGGCCTCTTCCGCGTCTTCGCCTTCGCCCTCAGA
CGAGTCGGATCTCCCTTTGGGCCGCCTCCCCGCCTGGTACCTTTAAGACCAATGACTTACAAGGCAGCTG
TAGATCTTAGCCACTTTTTAAAAGAAAAGGGGGGACTGGAAGGGCTAATTCACTCCCAACGAAAATAAGA
TCTGCTTTTTGCTTGTACTGGGTCTCTCTGGTTAGACCAGATCTGAGCCTGGGAGCTCTCTGGCTAACTA
GGGAACCCACTGCTTAAGCCTCAATAAAGCTTGCCTTGAGTGCTTCAAGTAGTGTGTGCCCGTCTGTTGT
GTGACTCTGGTAACTAGAGATCCCTCAGACCCTTTTAGTCAGTGTGGAAAATCTCTAGCAGTAGTAGTTC
ATGTCATCTTATTATTCAGTATTTATAACTTGCAAAGAAATGAATATCAGAGAGTGAGAGGAACTTGTTT
ATTGCAGCTTATAATGGTTACAAATAAAGCAATAGCATCACAAATTTCACAAATAAAGCATTTTTTTCAC
TGCATTCTAGTTGTGGTTTGTCCAAACTCATCAATGTATCTTATCATGTCTGGCTCTAGCTATCCCGCCC
CTAACTCCGCCCAGTTCCGCCCATTCTCCGCCCCATGGCTGACTAATTTTTTTTATTTATGCAGAGGCCG
AGGCCGCCTCGGCCTCTGAGCTATTCCAGAAGTAGTGAGGAGGCTTTTTTGGAGGCCTAGACTTTTGCAG
AGACGGCCCAAATTCGTAATCATGGTCATAGCTGTTTCCTGTGTGAAATTGTTATCCGCTCACAATTCCA
CACAACATACGAGCCGGAAGCATAAAGTGTAAAGCCTGGGGTGCCTAATGAGTGAGCTAACTCACATTAA
TTGCGTTGCGCTCACTGCCCGCTTTCCAGTCGGGAAACCTGTCGTGCCAGCTGCATTAATGAATCGGCCA
ACGCGCGGGGAGAGGCGGTTTGCGTATTGGGCGCTCTTCCGCTTCCTCGCTCACTGACTCGCTGCGCTCG
GTCGTTCGGCTGCGGCGAGCGGTATCAGCTCACTCAAAGGCGGTAATACGGTTATCCACAGAATCAGGGG
ATAACGCAGGAAAGAACATGTGAGCAAAAGGCCAGCAAAAGGCCAGGAACCGTAAAAAGGCCGCGTTGCT
GGCGTTTTTCCATAGGCTCCGCCCCCCTGACGAGCATCACAAAAATCGACGCTCAAGTCAGAGGTGGCGA
AACCCGACAGGACTATAAAGATACCAGGCGTTTCCCCCTGGAAGCTCCCTCGTGCGCTCTCCTGTTCCGA
CCCTGCCGCTTACCGGATACCTGTCCGCCTTTCTCCCTTCGGGAAGCGTGGCGCTTTCTCATAGCTCACG
CTGTAGGTATCTCAGTTCGGTGTAGGTCGTTCGCTCCAAGCTGGGCTGTGTGCACGAACCCCCCGTTCAG
CCCGACCGCTGCGCCTTATCCGGTAACTATCGTCTTGAGTCCAACCCGGTAAGACACGACTTATCGCCAC
TGGCAGCAGCCACTGGTAACAGGATTAGCAGAGCGAGGTATGTAGGCGGTGCTACAGAGTTCTTGAAGTG
GTGGCCTAACTACGGCTACACTAGAAGGACAGTATTTGGTATCTGCGCTCTGCTGAAGCCAGTTACCTTC
GGAAAAAGAGTTGGTAGCTCTTGATCCGGCAAACAAACCACCGCTGGTAGCGGTGGTTTTTTTGTTTGCA
AGCAGCAGATTACGCGCAGAAAAAAAGGATCTCAAGAAGATCCTTTGATCTTTTCTACGGGGTCTGACGC
TCAGTGGAACGAAAACTCACGTTAAGGGATTTTGGTCATGAGATTATCAAAAAGGATCTTCACCTAGATC
CTTTTAAATTAAAAATGAAGTTTTAAATCAATCTAAAGTATATATGAGTAAACTTGGTCTGACAGTTACC
AATGCTTAATCAGTGAGGCACCTATCTCAGCGATCTGTCTATTTCGTTCATCCATAGTTGCCTGACTCCC
CGTCGTGTAGATAACTACGATACGGGAGGGCTTACCATCTGGCCCCAGTGCTGCAATGATACCGCGAGAC
CCACGCTCACCGGCTCCAGATTTATCAGCAATAAACCAGCCAGCCGGAAGGGCCGAGCGCAGAAGTGGTC
CTGCAACTTTATCCGCCTCCATCCAGTCTATTAATTGTTGCCGGGAAGCTAGAGTAAGTAGTTCGCCAGT
TAATAGTTTGCGCAACGTTGTTGCCATTGCTACAGGCATCGTGGTGTCACGCTCGTCGTTTGGTATGGCT
TCATTCAGCTCCGGTTCCCAACGATCAAGGCGAGTTACATGATCCCCCATGTTGTGCAAAAAAGCGGTTA
GCTCCTTCGGTCCTCCGATCGTTGTCAGAAGTAAGTTGGCCGCAGTGTTATCACTCATGGTTATGGCAGC
ACTGCATAATTCTCTTACTGTCATGCCATCCGTAAGATGCTTTTCTGTGACTGGTGAGTACTCAACCAAG
TCATTCTGAGAATAGTGTATGCGGCGACCGAGTTGCTCTTGCCCGGCGTCAATACGGGATAATACCGCGC
CACATAGCAGAACTTTAAAAGTGCTCATCATTGGAAAACGTTCTTCGGGGCGAAAACTCTCAAGGATCTT
ACCGCTGTTGAGATCCAGTTCGATGTAACCCACTCGTGCACCCAACTGATCTTCAGCATCTTTTACTTTC
ACCAGCGTTTCTGGGTGAGCAAAAACAGGAAGGCAAAATGCCGCAAAAAAGGGAATAAGGGCGACACGGA
AATGTTGAATACTCATACTCTTCCTTTTTCAATATTATTGAAGCATTTATCAGGGTTATTGTCTCATGAG
CGGATACATATTTGAATGTATTTAGAAAAATAAACAAATAGGGGTTCCGCGCACATTTCCCCGAAAAGTG
CCACCTGACGTCTAAGAAACCATTATTATCATGACATTAACCTATAAAAATAGGCGTATCACGAGGCCCT
TTCGTCTCGCGCGTTTCGGTGATGACGGTGAAAACCTCTGACACATGCAGCTCCCGGAGACGGTCACAGC
TTGTCTGTAAGCGGATGCCGGGAGCAGACAAGCCCGTCAGGGCGCGTCAGCGGGTGTTGGCGGGTGTCGG
GGCTGGCTTAACTATGCGGCATCAGAGCAGATTGTACTGAGAGTGCACCATATGCGGTGTGAAATACCGC
ACAGATGCGTAAGGAGAAAATACCGCATCAGGCGCCATTCGCCATTCAGGCTGCGCAACTGTTGGGAAGG
GCGATCGGTGCGGGCCTCTTCGCTATTACGCCAGCTGGCGAAAGGGGGATGTGCTGCAAGGCGATTAAGT
TGGGTAACGCCAGGGTTTTCCCAGTCACGACGTTGTAAAACGACGGCCAGTGCCAAGCTG
Features (pLannotate 1.2.2; 32 found; start..end, strand, type, name):
      6..227     +  promoter       RSV promoter: Rous sarcoma virus enhancer/promoter
    234..414     +  LTR            5' LTR (truncated): truncated 5' long terminal repeat (LTR) from HIV-1
    458..583     +  misc_feature   HIV-1 Ψ: packaging signal of human immunodeficiency virus type 1
    567..905     +  CDS            HIV-1 gag (fragment): gag protein from human immunodeficiency virus 1; gag
   1025..1361    +  ncRNA          RRE: Accession: RF00036 - HIV Rev response element
   1397..1786    +  CDS            env (fragment): ENV_HV1H2 - Experimental evidence at protein level: Swiss-Prot protein existence level 1. [Transmembrane protein gp41]: Acts as a class I viral fusion protein. Under the current model, the protein has at least 3 conformational states: pre-fusion native state, pre-hairpin intermediate state, and post-fusion hairpin state. During fusion of viral and target intracellular membranes, the coiled coil regions (heptad repeats) assume a trimer-of-hairpins structure, positioning the fusion peptide in close proximity to the C-terminal region of the ectodomain. The formation of this structure appears to d
   1810..1927    +  misc_feature   cPPT/CTS: central polypurine tract and central termination sequence of HIV-1
   1952..2018    +  CDS            small t antigen (fragment): SV40 (simian virus 40) small t antigen
   2025..3203    +  promoter       EF-1α promoter: strong constitutive promoter for human elongation factor EF-1α
   3210..3227    +  misc_feature   MCS (fragment): pUC18/19 multiple cloning site
   3234..3267    +  protein_bind   lox2272: Cre-mediated recombination occurs in the 8-bp core sequence (GGATACTT). lox2272 sites are compatible with each other, but incompatible with loxP or loxN sites (Lee and Saito, 1988). Cre recombinase
   3268..3317    -  intron         β-globin intron (fragment): internally truncated intron from human β-globin
   3318..3351    +  protein_bind   loxP: Cre-mediated recombination occurs in the 8-bp core sequence (GCATACAT). Cre recombinase
   3396..4823    -  CDS            tdTomato: tdTomato is a basic (constitutively fluorescent) orange fluorescent protein published in 2004, derived from Discosoma sp.. It is reported to be a somewhat slowly-maturing tandem dimer with low acid sensitivity.
   4845..4878    -  protein_bind   lox2272: Cre-mediated recombination occurs in the 8-bp core sequence (GGATACTT). lox2272 sites are compatible with each other, but incompatible with loxP or loxN sites (Lee and Saito, 1988). Cre recombinase
   4879..4928    -  intron         β-globin intron (fragment): internally truncated intron from human β-globin
   4929..4962    -  protein_bind   loxP: Cre-mediated recombination occurs in the 8-bp core sequence (GCATACAT). Cre recombinase
   4975..5563    +  misc_feature   WPRE: woodchuck hepatitis virus posttranscriptional regulatory element
   5558..5665    +  CDS            nef (fragment): NEF_SIVS4 - Experimental evidence at protein level: Swiss-Prot protein existence level 1. Interferes with TCR signaling from the cell membrane. Interacts with CD247/TCRZ (TCR zeta chain) and exert potent down- regulation of cell surface TCR/CD3 complexes. From Simian immunodeficiency virus (isolate F236/smH4) (SIV-sm) (Simian immunodeficiency virus sooty mangabey monkey).
   5690..5870    +  LTR            5' LTR (truncated): truncated 5' long terminal repeat (LTR) from HIV-1
   5942..6063    +  polyA_signal   SV40 poly(A) signal: SV40 polyadenylation signal
   6082..6217    +  rep_origin     SV40 ori: SV40 origin of replication
   6279..6295    -  protein_bind   lac operator: The lac repressor binds to the lac operator to inhibit transcription in E. coli. This inhibition can be relieved by adding lactose or isopropyl-β-D-thiogalactopyranoside (IPTG). lac repressor encoded by lacI
   6303..6333    -  promoter       lac promoter: promoter for the E. coli lac operon
   6348..6369    -  protein_bind   CAP binding site: CAP binding activates transcription in the presence of cAMP. E. coli catabolite activator protein
   6382..6474    -  CDS            lacI (fragment): lac repressor; lacI; The lac repressor binds to the lac operator to inhibit transcription in E. coli. This inhibition can be relieved by adding lactose or isopropyl-β-D-thiogalactopyranoside (IPTG).
   6657..7245    -  rep_origin     ori: high-copy-number ColE1/pMB1/pBR322/pUC origin of replication
   7416..8276    -  CDS            AmpR: β-lactamase; bla; confers resistance to ampicillin, carbenicillin, and related antibiotics
   8277..8381    -  promoter       AmpR promoter: bla
   8476..8511    +  CDS            rop (fragment): Rop protein, which maintains plasmids at low copy number; rop
   8613..8712    +  misc_feature   bom (fragment): basis of mobility region from pBR322
   8718..8872    -  CDS            lacZα (fragment): LacZα fragment of β-galactosidase; lacZ fragment
