[The description below was written by a language model from this plasmid's Addgene catalogue record and pLannotate feature annotations shown in this document.]
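Description:
pCDH-EF1-DIO-tdTomato is an HIV-1-based lentiviral transfer plasmid built on the pCDH-CMV-MCS backbone, in which a ClaI/SalI fragment was replaced by an EF1-DIO-tdTomato cassette. It provides Cre-dependent expression of the red-orange tandem-dimer fluorescent protein tdTomato in mammalian cells. In bacteria it is maintained through a high-copy ColE1/pUC-type origin and selected with ampicillin via the β-lactamase gene. The catalogue lists a total size of 8844 bp, while the annotated depositor sequence is 8880 nt, a small discrepancy the record does not explain.

The viral portion has a chimeric RSV promoter fused to a truncated 5′ LTR to drive genomic RNA production in packaging cells. This is followed by the Ψ packaging signal with a gag fragment, the Rev response element, and the cPPT/CTS. Downstream sit the WPRE, which enhances transcript stability and expression, a truncated 3′ LTR, and an SV40 poly(A) signal and SV40 origin.

The internal human EF-1α promoter is followed by a double-floxed inverted open reading frame. The tdTomato coding sequence lies in antisense orientation between AscI and NheI sites, flanked on each side by a lox2272 and a loxP site, with the two pairs in opposing orientation. Without Cre, no functional tdTomato transcript is made. When Cre is supplied, by another vector according to the record, recombination between compatible sites inverts the cassette. Excision of one site of each pair then locks tdTomato in the sense orientation under EF-1α control. The construct is therefore suited to fluorescently labelling Cre-expressing cells after transfection or lentiviral transduction.
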