Addgene plasmid #72254: pCDH-EF1-DIO-tdTomato
Purpose: Express tdTomato under EF-1 promoter when Cre is expressed by another vector
Depositing lab: Kazuhiro Oka. Depositing organization: Baylor College of Medicine.
Backbone
  Vector backbone: pCDH-CMV-MCS
  Backbone manufacturer: Systembio
  Backbone size w/o insert (bp): 8844
  Total vector size (bp): 8844
  Modifications to backbone: ClaI/SalI fragment was replaced with EF1-DIO-tdTomato
  Vector type: Mammalian Expression, Lentiviral, Cre/Lox
Growth in bacteria
  Bacterial resistance: Ampicillin, 100 μg/mL
  Growth temperature: 37°C
  Growth strain: NEB Stable
  Copy number: High Copy
Gene/Insert
  Gene/Insert name: tdTomato
  Species: Synthetic
  Insert size (bp): 1430
  Promoter: elongation factor-1
  Cloning method: Restriction Enzyme; 5′ cloning site AscI (not destroyed); 3′ cloning site NheI (not destroyed)
  Sequencing primers: 5′ GCACTTGATGTAATTCTCC; 3′ CAACACCACGGAATTGTCAG
Terms and licenses: Academic/Nonprofit Terms; Industry Terms: Not Available to Industry
How to cite: pCDH-EF1-DIO-tdTomato was a gift from Kazuhiro Oka (Addgene plasmid # 72254 ; http://n2t.net/addgene:72254 ; RRID:Addgene_72254)
