>Addgene plasmid #72254 | pCDH-EF1-DIO-tdTomato | addgene partial sequence | sequence record 134456 | EF1a-F 5'-TCAAGCCTCAGACAGTGGTTC-3'
ATTGGATCCTCTAGAGTCGACTCCGGAATAACTTCGTATAGGATACTTTATACGAAGTTATGCAGAATGG
TAGCTGGATTGTAGCTGCTATTAGCAATATGAAACCTCTTAATAACTTCGTATAGCATACATTATACGAA
GTTATGGCGCGCCTTATTACTTGTACAAGTAATAAGGCGCGCCTTATTACTTGTACAGCTCGTCCATGCC
GTACAGGAACAGGTGGTGGCGGCCCTCGGAGCGCTCGTACTGTTCCACGATGGTGTAGTCCTCGTTGTGG
GAGGTGATGTCCAGCTTGGTGTCCACGTAGTAGTAGCCGGGCAGTTGCACGGGCTTCTTGGCCATGTAGA
TGGTCTTGAACTCCACCAGGTAGTGGCCGCCGTCCTTCAGCTTCAGGGCCTGGTGGATCTCGCCCTTCAG
CACGCCGTCGCGGGGGTACAGGCGCTCGGTGGAGGCCTCCCAGCCCATGGTCTTCTTCTGCATTACGGGG
CCGTCGGGGGGGAAGTTGGTGCCGCGCATCTTCACCTTGTAGATCAGCGTGCCGTCCTGCAGGGAGGAGT
CCTGGGTCACGGTCACCAGACCGCCGTCCTCGAAGTTCATCACGCGCTCCCACTTGAAGCCCTCGGGGAA
GGACAGCTTCTTGTAATCGGGGATGTCGGCGGGGTGCTTCACGTACGCCTTGGAGCCGTACATGAACTGG
GGGGACAGGATGTCCCAGGCGAAGGGCAGGGGGCCGCCCTTGGTCACCTTCAGCTTGGCGGTCTGGGTGC
CCTCGTAGGGGCGGCCCTCGCCCTCGCCCTCGATCTCGAA
