>Addgene plasmid #72254 | pCDH-EF1-DIO-tdTomato | addgene partial sequence | sequence record 134460 | WPRE-R 5'-CATAGCGTAAAAGGAGCAACA-3'
ATCCAGAGGTTGATTGTCGACGAATTCATAACTTCGTATAGCATACATTATACGAAGTTATTCTTTGCAC
CATTCTAAAGAATAACAGTGATAATTTCTGGGTTAAGGCAAATAACTTCGTATAGGATACTTTATACGAA
GTTATGCTAGCGCTAGCCCCGGGCCAATGGTGAGCAAGGGCGAGGAGGTCATCAAAGAGTTCATGCGCTT
CAAGGTGCGCATGGAGGGCTCCATGAACGGCCACGAGTTCGAGATCGAGGGCGAGGGCGAGGGCCGCCCC
TACGAGGGCACCCAGACCGCCAAGCTGAAGGTGACCAAGGGCGGCCCCCTGCCCTTCGCCTGGGACATCC
TGTCCCCCCAGTTCATGTACGGCTCCAAGGCGTACGTGAAGCACCCCGCCGACATCCCCGATTACAAGAA
GCTGTCCTTCCCCGAGGGCTTCAAGTGGGAGCGCGTGATGAACTTCGAGGACGGCGGTCTGGTGACCGTG
ACCCAGGACTCCTCCCTGCAGGACGGCACGCTGATCTACAAGGTGAAGATGCGCGGCACCAACTTCCCCC
CCGACGGCCCCGTAATGCA
